>Addgene plasmid #130182 | pRDAX-VALENTIA-001 LifeAct-Sirius//BsaI | depositor full sequence | sequence record 249560 | Full Sequence
CTTTCTGCTATGGAGGTCAGGTATGATTTAAAGGTCTCATAGGTCTTGTATTCAGTCTCGCACTTTAGAC
ATGGTCTTCTGCTGCCCGTGGTCCTCTATTCGTCGGATGTTCTGTCGATTCTTCCTGTCTATCTGGACTG
GATCTGATATCATCGTCGACATTGATTATTGACTAGTTATTAATAGTAATCAATTACGGGGTCATTAGTT
CATAGCCCATATATGGAGTTCCGCGTTACATAACTTACGGTAAATGGCCCGCCTGGCTGACCGCCCAACG
ACCCCCGCCCATTGACGTCAATAATGACGTATGTTCCCATAGTAACGCCAATAGGGACTTTCCATTGACG
TCAATGGGTGGAGTATTTACGGTAAACTGCCCACTTGGCAGTACATCAAGTGTATCATATGCCAAGTACG
CCCCCTATTGACGTCAATGACGGTAAATGGCCCGCCTGGCATTATGCCCAGTACATGACCTTATGGGACT
TTCCTACTTGGCAGTACATCTACGTATTAGTCATCGCTATTACCATGGTCGAGGTGAGCCCCACGTTCTG
CTTCACTCTCCCCATCTCCCCCCCCTCCCCACCCCCAATTTTGTATTTATTTATTTTTTAATTATTTTGT
GCAGCGATGGGGGCGGGGGGGGGGGGGGCGCGCGCCAGGCGGGGCGGGGCGGGGCGAGGGGCGGGGCGGG
GCGAGGCGGAGAGGTGCGGCGGCAGCCAATCAGAGCGGCGCGCTCCGAAAGTTTCCTTTTATGGCGAGGC
GGCGGCGGCGGCGGCCCTATAAAAAGCGAAGCGCGCGGCGGGCGGGAGTCGCTGCGTTGGGACGCCACCA
TGGGCGTGGCCGACCTGATCAAGAAGTTCGAGAGCATCAGCAAGGAGGAGGGCGGGTCAGGCGGCAGCGT
GAGCAAAGGAGAGGAGCTCTTTACAGGAGTAGTCCCGATATTGGTGGAACTTGATGGCGACGTCAATGGA
CACCGTTTCTCCGTGAGTGGAGAAGGCGAAGGCGATGCAACCTATGGTAAACTCACCCTGAAGCTTATCT
GCACTACGGGGAAACTGCCAGTACCTTGGCCAACCCTGGTTACAACCCTGCAGTTTGGGGTTCTGTGTTT
TGCCCGATATCCCGATCACATGAAGCAGCATGACTTCTTCAAGTCAGCCATGCCAGAAGGGTATGTCCAA
GAGAGGACCATCTTCTTTAAAGACGATGGCAACTATAAGACGAGAGCAGAAGTGAAGTTTGAGGGAGACA
CTCTGGTGAATCGGATTGAACTCAAAGGCATCGACTTCAAGGAAGATGGCAATATCCTGGGTCACAAACT
GGAGTACAATGGGATCTCTAGCAACGTGTACATCACAGCCGATAAGCAGAAGAACGGGATAAAGGCGCAT
TTCAAGATTCGCCATAACATCGAGGACGGTGGCGTTCAACTCGCTGATCACTACCAGCAGAACACTCCCA
TTGGCGATGGACCTGTGCTTCTCCCTGACAACCACTACTTGTCTGTCCAGAGCAAGCTGTCCAAAGACCC
CAATGAGAAGAGGGACCATATGGTCTTGCTGGAGAGTGTGACAGCTGCTGGGATTACTCTGGGTATGGAC
GAGCTGTACAAATCAGGCTCTGATTAAGGCGCCAGGTACATCTCCAATACGGCGTCTTGCATAGAGAACA
CGATTAGCACACCGGTTACCCACGTGATGCCCGAACGGACCCATGTCATGCCAGAGCGCACTGGTAACTT
GTTTATTGCAGCTTATAATGGTTACAAATAAAGCAATAGCATCACAAATTTCACAAATAAAGCATTTTTT
TCACTGCATTCTAGTTGTGGTTTGTCCAAACTCATCAATGTATCTTATCATGTCTGTCGTCGAATTCGAG
TTGGCGCGCCTGTCATTCTAAATCTCTCTTTCAGCCTAAAGCTTTTTCCCCGTATCCCCCCAGGTGTCTG
CAGGCTCAAAGAGCAGCGAGAAGCGTTCAGAGGAAAGCGATCCCGTGCCACCTTCCCCGTGCCCGGGCTG
TCCCCGCACGCTGCCGGCTCGGGGATGCGGGGGGAGCGCCGGACCGGAGCGGAGCCCCGGGCGGCTCGCT
GCTGCCCCCTAGCGGGGGAGGGACGTAATTACATCCCTGGGGGCTTTGGGAGGGGGCTGTCCCCGTGAGC
TCCCAGGCGCGCCTGTCATTCTAAATCTCTCTTTCAGCCTAAAGCTTTTTCCCCGTATCCCCCCAGGTGT
CTGCAGGCTCAAAGAGCAGCGAGAAGCGTTCAGAGGAAAGCGATCCCGTGCCACCTTCCCCGTGCCCGGG
CTGTCCCCGCACGCTGCCGGCTCGGGGATGCGGGGGGAGCGCCGGACCGGAGCGGAGCCCCGGGCGGCTC
GCTGCTGCCCCCTAGCGGGGGAGGGACGTAATTACATCCCTGGGGGCTTTGGGGGGGGGCTGTCCCCGTG
AGCTCCCAGGCGCGCCAACTCGGTACCTCACCCGATTCTCATCATGGAGACACATCAGGACATCTCCAAT
ACCGCCATGGAAACGCACCAAGATGCGACTGCTCTTCTGCCAGTGACGGCATTCGTCTGCAAGATTAACG
GCATACAGAAAGAAACGATGAGACCCATTCAGGACGAGCCTCAGACTCCAGCGTAACTGGACTGCAATCA
ACTCACTGGCTCACCTTCACGGGTGGGCCTTTCTTCGGTAGAAAATCAAAGGATCTTCTTGAGATCCTTT
TTTTCTGCGCGTAATCTGCTGCTTGCAAACAAAAAAACCACCGCTACCAGCGGTGGTTTGTTTGCCGGAT
CAAGAGCTACCAACTCTTTTTCCGAGGTAACTGGCTTCAGCAGAGCGCAGATACCAAATACTGTTCTTCT
AGTGTAGCCGTAGTTAGGCCACCACTTCAAGAACTCTGTAGCACCGCCTACATACCTCGCTCTGCTAATC
CTGTTACCAGTGGCTGCTGCCAGTGGCGATAAGTCGTGTCTTACCGGGTTGGACTCAAGACGATAGTTAC
CGGATAAGGCGCAGCGGTCGGGCTGAACGGGGGGTTCGTGCACACAGCCCAGCTTGGAGCGAACGACCTA
CACCGAACTGAGATACCTACAGCGTGAGCTATGAGAAAGCGCCACGCTTCCCGAAGGGAGAAAGGCGGAC
AGGTATCCGGTAAGCGGCAGGGTCGGAACAGGAGAGCGCACGAGGGAGCTTCCAGGGGGAAACGCCTGGT
ATCTTTATAGTCCTGTCGGGTTTCGCCACCTCTGACTTGAGCATCGATTTTTGTGATGCTCGTCAGGGGG
GCGGAGCCTATGGAAAAACGCCAGCAACGCAGAAAGGCCCACCCGAAGGTGAGCCAGGTGATTACATTTG
GGCCCTCATTACCAATGCTTAATCAGTGAGGCACCTATCTCAGCGATCTGTCTATTTCGTTCATCCATAG
TTGCCTGACTCCCCGTCGTGTAGATAACTACGATGCGGGAGGGCTTACCATCTGGCCCCAGTGCTGCAAT
GATACCGCGAGAACCACGCTCACCGGCTCCAGATTTATCAGCAATAAACCAGCCAGCCGGGAGGGCCGAG
CGCAGAAGTGATCCTGCAACTTTATCCGCCTCCATCCAGTCTATTAATTGTTGCCGGGAAGCTAGAGTAA
GTAGTTCGCCAGTTAATAGTTTGCGCAACGTTGTTGCCATTGCTACAGGCATCGTGGTGTCACGCTCGTC
GTTTGGTATGGCTTCATTCAGCTCCGGTTCCCAACGATCAAGGCGAGTTACATGATCCCCCATGTTGTGC
AAAAAAGCGGTTAGCTCCTTCGGTCCTCCGATCGTTGCCAGAAGTAAGTTGGCCGCAGTGTTATCACTCA
TGGTTATGGCAGCACTGCATAATTCTCTTACTGTCATGCCATCCGTGAGATGCTTTTCTGTGACTGGTGA
GTACTCAACCAAGTCATTCTGAGAATAGTGTATGCGGCGACCGAGTTGCTCTTGCCCGGCGTCAATACGG
GATAATACCGCGCCACATAGCAGAACTTTAAAAGTGCTCATCATTGGAAAACGTTCTTCGGGGCGTAAAC
TCTCAAGGATCTTACCGCTGTTGAGATCCAGTTCGATGTAACCCACTCGTGCACCCAACTGATCTTCAGC
ATCTTTTACTTTCACCAGCGTTTCTGGGTGAGCAAAAACAGGAAGGCAAAATGCCGCAAAAAAGGGAATA
AGGGCGACACGGAAATGTTGAATACTCATTTTAGCTTCCTTAGCTCCTGAAAATCTCGATAACTCAAAAA
ATACGCCCGGTAGTGATCTTATTTCATTATGGTGAAAGTTGGAACCTCTTACGTGCCGATCAGTCAAAAG
CCTCCGGTCGGAGGCTTTTGA
Features (pLannotate 1.2.2; 10 found; start..end, strand, type, name):
    158..537     +  enhancer       CMV enhancer: human cytomegalovirus immediate early enhancer
    539..814     +  promoter       chicken β-actin promoter: No description available
    909..1622    +  CDS            Sirius: Sirius is a basic (constitutively fluorescent) uv fluorescent protein published in 2009, derived from Aequorea victoria. It has very low acid sensitivity.
   1746..1867    +  polyA_signal   SV40 poly(A) signal: SV40 polyadenylation signal
   2668..2697    +  terminator     T3Te terminator: phage T3 early transcription terminator
   2719..3306    +  rep_origin     ori: high-copy-number ColE1/pMB1/pBR322/pUC origin of replication
   3318..3345    -  terminator     T7Te terminator: phage T7 early transcription terminator
   3369..4229    -  CDS            AmpR: β-lactamase; bla; confers resistance to ampicillin, carbenicillin, and related antibiotics
   4230..4332    -  promoter       cat promoter: promoter of the E. coli cat gene encoding chloramphenicol acetyltransferase
   4332..2       -  terminator     tonB terminator (across the origin): bidirectional E. coli tonB-P14 transcription terminator
