>Addgene plasmid #130182 | pRDAX-VALENTIA-001 LifeAct-Sirius//BsaI | addgene full sequence | sequence record 272439 | Addgene NGS Result
CTTTCTGCTATGGAGGTCAGGTATGATTTAAAGGTCTCATAGGTCTTGTATTCAGTCTCGCACTTTAGAC
ATGGTCTTCTGCTGCCCGTGGTCCTCTATTCGTCGGATGTTCTGTCGATTCTTCCTGTCTATCTGGACTG
GATCTGATATCATCGTCGACATTGATTATTGACTAGTTATTAATAGTAATCAATTACGGGGTCATTAGTT
CATAGCCCATATATGGAGTTCCGCGTTACATAACTTACGGTAAATGGCCCGCCTGGCTGACCGCCCAACG
ACCCCCGCCCATTGACGTCAATAATGACGTATGTTCCCATAGTAACGCCAATAGGGACTTTCCATTGACG
TCAATGGGTGGAGTATTTACGGTAAACTGCCCACTTGGCAGTACATCAAGTGTATCATATGCCAAGTACG
CCCCCTATTGACGTCAATGACGGTAAATGGCCCGCCTGGCATTATGCCCAGTACATGACCTTATGGGACT
TTCCTACTTGGCAGTACATCTACGTATTAGTCATCGCTATTACCATGGTCGAGGTGAGCCCCACGTTCTG
CTTCACTCTCCCCATCTCCCCCCCCTCCCCACCCCCAATTTTGTATTTATTTATTTTTTAATTATTTTGT
GCAGCGATGGGGGCGGGGGGGGGGGGGGCGCGCGCCAGGCGGGGCGGGGCGGGGSGRGGGGCGGGGCGGG
GCGAGGCGGAGAGGTGCGGCGGCAGCCAATCAGAGCGGCGCGCTCCGAAAGTTTCCTTTTATGGCGAGGC
GGCGGCGGCGGCGGCCCTATAAAAAGCGAAGCGCGCGGCGGGCGGGAGTCGCTGCGTTGGGACGCCACCA
TGGGCGTGGCCGACCTGATCAAGAAGTTCGAGAGCATCAGCAAGGAGGAGGGCGGGTCAGGCGGCAGCGT
GAGCAAAGGAGAGGAGCTCTTTACAGGAGTAGTCCCGATATTGGTGGAACTTGATGGCGACGTCAATGGA
CACCGTTTCTCCGTGAGTGGAGAAGGCGAAGGCGATGCAACCTATGGTAAACTCACCCTGAAGCTTATCT
GCACTACGGGGAAACTGCCAGTACCTTGGCCAACCCTGGTTACAACCCTGCAGTTTGGGGTTCTGTGTTT
TGCCCGATATCCCGATCACATGAAGCAGCATGACTTCTTCAAGTCAGCCATGCCAGAAGGGTATGTCCAA
GAGAGGACCATCTTCTTTAAAGACGATGGCAACTATAAGACGAGAGCAGAAGTGAAGTTTGAGGGAGACA
CTCTGGTGAATCGGATTGAACTCAAAGGCATCGACTTCAAGGAAGATGGCAATATCCTGGGTCACAAACT
GGAGTACAATGGGATCTCTAGCAACGTGTACATCACAGCCGATAAGCAGAAGAACGGGATAAAGGCGCAT
TTCAAGATTCGCCATAACATCGAGGACGGTGGCGTTCAACTCGCTGATCACTACCAGCAGAACACTCCCA
TTGGCGATGGACCTGTGCTTCTCCCTGACAACCACTACTTGTCTGTCCAGAGCAAGCTGTCCAAAGACCC
CAATGAGAAGAGGGACCATATGGTCTTGCTGGAGAGTGTGACAGCTGCTGGGATTACTCTGGGTATGGAC
GAGCTGTACAAATCAGGCTCTGATTAAGGCGCCAGGTACATCTCCAATACGGCGTCTTGCATAGAGAACA
CGATTAGCACACCGGTTACCCACGTGATGCCCGAACGGACCCATGTCATGCCAGAGCGCACTGGTAACTT
GTTTATTGCAGCTTATAATGGTTACAAATAAAGCAATAGCATCACAAATTTCACAAATAAAGCATTTTTT
TCACTGCATTCTAGTTGTGGTTTGTCCAAACTCATCAATGTATCTTATCATGTCTGTCGTCGAATTCGAG
TTGGCGCGCCTGTCATTCTAAATCTCTCTTTCAGCCTAAAGCTTTTTCCCCGTATCCCCCCAGGTGTCTG
CAGGCTCAAAGAGCAGCGAGAAGCGTTCAGAGGAAAGCGATCCCGTGCCACCTTCCCCGTGCCCGGGCTG
TCCCCGCACGCTGCCGGCTCGGGGATGCGGGGGGAGCGCCGGACCGGAGCGGAGCCCCGGGCGGCTCGCT
GCTGCCCCCTAGCGGGGGAGGGACGTAATTACATCCCTGGGGGCTTTGGGAGGGGGCTGTCCCCGTGAGC
TCCCAGGCGCGCCTGTCATTCTAAATCTCTCTTTCAGCCTAAAGCTTTTTCCCCGTATCCCCCCAGGTGT
CTGCAGGCTCAAAGAGCAGCGAGAAGCGTTCAGAGGAAAGCGATCCCGTGCCACCTTCCCCGTGCCCGGG
CTGTCCCCGCACGCTGCCGGCTCGGGGATGCGGGGGGAGCGCCGGACCGGAGCGGAGCCCCGGGCGGCTC
GCTGCTGCCCCCTAGCGGGGGAGGGACGTAATTACATCCCTGGGGGCTTTGGGGGGGGGCTGTCCCCGTG
AGCTCCCAGGCGCGCCAACTCGGTACCTCACCCGATTCTCATCATGGAGACACATCAGGACATCTCCAAT
ACCGCCATGGAAACGCACCAAGATGCGACTGCTCTTCTGCCAGTGACGGCATTCGTCTGCAAGATTAACG
GCATACAGAAAGAAACGATGAGACCCATTCAGGACGAGCCTCAGACTCCAGCGTAACTGGACTGCAATCA
ACTCACTGGCTCACCTTCACGGGTGGGCCTTTCTTCGGTAGAAAATCAAAGGATCTTCTTGAGATCCTTT
TTTTCTGCGCGTAATCTGCTGCTTGCAAACAAAAAAACCACCGCTACCAGCGGTGGTTTGTTTGCCGGAT
CAAGAGCTACCAACTCTTTTTCCGAGGTAACTGGCTTCAGCAGAGCGCAGATACCAAATACTGTTCTTCT
AGTGTAGCCGTAGTTAGGCCACCACTTCAAGAACTCTGTAGCACCGCCTACATACCTCGCTCTGCTAATC
CTGTTACCAGTGGCTGCTGCCAGTGGCGATAAGTCGTGTCTTACCGGGTTGGACTCAAGACGATAGTTAC
CGGATAAGGCGCAGCGGTCGGGCTGAACGGGGGGTTCGTGCACACAGCCCAGCTTGGAGCGAACGACCTA
CACCGAACTGAGATACCTACAGCGTGAGCTATGAGAAAGCGCCACGCTTCCCGAAGGGAGAAAGGCGGAC
AGGTATCCGGTAAGCGGCAGGGTCGGAACAGGAGAGCGCACGAGGGAGCTTCCAGGGGGAAACGCCTGGT
ATCTTTATAGTCCTGTCGGGTTTCGCCACCTCTGACTTGAGCATCGATTTTTGTGATGCTCGTCAGGGGG
GCGGAGCCTATGGAAAAACGCCAGCAACGCAGAAAGGCCCACCCGAAGGTGAGCCAGGTGATTACATTTG
GGCCCTCATTACCAATGCTTAATCAGTGAGGCACCTATCTCAGCGATCTGTCTATTTCGTTCATCCATAG
TTGCCTGACTCCCCGTCGTGTAGATAACTACGATGCGGGAGGGCTTACCATCTGGCCCCAGTGCTGCAAT
GATACCGCGAGAACCACGCTCACCGGCTCCAGATTTATCAGCAATAAACCAGCCAGCCGGGAGGGCCGAG
CGCAGAAGTGATCCTGCAACTTTATCCGCCTCCATCCAGTCTATTAATTGTTGCCGGGAAGCTAGAGTAA
GTAGTTCGCCAGTTAATAGTTTGCGCAACGTTGTTGCCATTGCTACAGGCATCGTGGTGTCACGCTCGTC
GTTTGGTATGGCTTCATTCAGCTCCGGTTCCCAACGATCAAGGCGAGTTACATGATCCCCCATGTTGTGC
AAAAAAGCGGTTAGCTCCTTCGGTCCTCCGATCGTTGCCAGAAGTAAGTTGGCCGCAGTGTTATCACTCA
TGGTTATGGCAGCACTGCATAATTCTCTTACTGTCATGCCATCCGTGAGATGCTTTTCTGTGACTGGTGA
GTACTCAACCAAGTCATTCTGAGAATAGTGTATGCGGCGACCGAGTTGCTCTTGCCCGGCGTCAATACGG
GATAATACCGCGCCACATAGCAGAACTTTAAAAGTGCTCATCATTGGAAAACGTTCTTCGGGGCGTAAAC
TCTCAAGGATCTTACCGCTGTTGAGATCCAGTTCGATGTAACCCACTCGTGCACCCAACTGATCTTCAGC
ATCTTTTACTTTCACCAGCGTTTCTGGGTGAGCAAAAACAGGAAGGCAAAATGCCGCAAAAAAGGGAATA
AGGGCGACACGGAAATGTTGAATACTCATTTTAGCTTCCTTAGCTCCTGAAAATCTCGATAACTCAAAAA
ATACGCCCGGTAGTGATCTTATTTCATTATGGTGAAAGTTGGAACCTCTTACGTGCCGATCAAGTCAAAA
GCCTCCGGTCGGAGGCTTTTGA
Features (pLannotate 1.2.2; 10 found; start..end, strand, type, name):
    158..537     +  enhancer       CMV enhancer: human cytomegalovirus immediate early enhancer
    539..814     +  promoter       chicken β-actin promoter: No description available
    909..1622    +  CDS            Sirius: Sirius is a basic (constitutively fluorescent) uv fluorescent protein published in 2009, derived from Aequorea victoria. It has very low acid sensitivity.
   1746..1867    +  polyA_signal   SV40 poly(A) signal: SV40 polyadenylation signal
   2668..2697    +  terminator     T3Te terminator: phage T3 early transcription terminator
   2719..3306    +  rep_origin     ori: high-copy-number ColE1/pMB1/pBR322/pUC origin of replication
   3318..3345    -  terminator     T7Te terminator: phage T7 early transcription terminator
   3369..4229    -  CDS            AmpR: β-lactamase; bla; confers resistance to ampicillin, carbenicillin, and related antibiotics
   4230..4332    -  promoter       cat promoter: promoter of the E. coli cat gene encoding chloramphenicol acetyltransferase
   4333..2       -  terminator     tonB terminator (across the origin): bidirectional E. coli tonB-P14 transcription terminator
