[The description below was written by a language model from this plasmid's Addgene catalogue record and pLannotate feature annotations shown in this document.]
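Description:
pRDAX-VALENTIA-001 LifeAct-Sirius//BsaI is a small (about 4.4 kb) custom-built synthetic biology plasmid deposited as an extension to the EMMA kit, a modular assembly toolkit for building mammalian expression vectors. It is maintained in E. coli as a high-copy plasmid through a ColE1/pUC-type origin and is selected with ampicillin. The β-lactamase gene is annotated as being driven by the cat promoter. The bacterial maintenance module is insulated by short transcription terminators (T3Te, T7Te and the bidirectional tonB terminator), a common design feature in modular vectors that limits read-through between the backbone and the cargo.

The payload is a mammalian expression cassette in which the CMV immediate-early enhancer is joined to the chicken β-actin promoter, a CAG-style arrangement that typically gives strong constitutive expression. It drives LifeAct-Sirius and is followed by an SV40 polyadenylation signal. Sirius is an ultraviolet-excitable, constitutively fluorescent Aequorea-derived protein with very low acid sensitivity. LifeAct is a short F-actin-binding peptide widely used to label filamentous actin in living cells. The automated annotation identifies only the Sirius coding region, so the LifeAct portion, presumably in the unannotated stretch just upstream, is known from the insert name rather than from the feature table. The "BsaI" in the name suggests a site for type IIS, Golden Gate-style cloning, but the record does not give its position or the cloning sites, and roughly 800 bp downstream of the poly(A) signal is unannotated. The depositor and sequencing-derived records differ by a single nucleotide in length and carry the same annotations. The catalogue lists mouse as the insert species, although neither named component is described as murine.

The record supports use as an actin reporter and as a building block or receiver within EMMA assemblies, but gives no further detail.
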