Addgene plasmid #130182: pRDAX-VALENTIA-001 LifeAct-Sirius//BsaI
Purpose: EMMA Kit # 1000000119 extension
Depositing lab: Gary Lewin. Depositing organization: Max-Delbrueck-Centrum fuer Molekulare Medizin (MDC).
Backbone
  Vector backbone: custom built
  Vector type: Synthetic Biology
Growth in bacteria
  Bacterial resistance: Ampicillin, 100 μg/mL
  Growth temperature: 37°C
  Growth strain: DH5alpha
  Copy number: High Copy
Gene/Insert
  Gene/Insert name: LifeAct-Sirius
  Species: M. musculus (mouse)
  Cloning method: Restriction Enzyme; 5′ cloning site unknown (unknown if destroyed); 3′ cloning site unknown (unknown if destroyed)
Terms and licenses: Academic/Nonprofit Terms; Industry Terms: Not Available to Industry
How to cite: pRDAX-VALENTIA-001 LifeAct-Sirius//BsaI was a gift from Gary Lewin (Addgene plasmid # 130182 ; http://n2t.net/addgene:130182 ; RRID:Addgene_130182)
